Addgene plasmid #176122: TOMM20-mTurquoise-RhoG-QL-deltaCaaX
Purpose: Constitutively active, mitochondiral localized RhoG
Depositing lab: Dorus Gadella. Depositing organization: University of Amsterdam. Publication: Cell-based optimization and characterization of genetically encoded location-based biosensors for Cdc42 or Rac activity. Mahlandt EK, Kreider-Letterman G, Chertkova AO, Garcia-Mata R, Goedhart J. J Cell Sci. 2023 May 15;136(10):jcs260802. doi: 10.1242/jcs.260802. Epub 2023 May 25. PubMed 37226883.
Backbone
  Vector backbone: pEGFP-C1
  Backbone manufacturer: Clontech
  Vector type: Mammalian Expression
Growth in bacteria
  Bacterial resistance: Kanamycin, 50 μg/mL
  Growth temperature: 37°C
  Growth strain: DH5alpha
  Copy number: High Copy
Gene/Insert
  Gene/Insert name: RHOG
  Species: H. sapiens (human)
  Mutation: QL
  Entrez Gene: RHOG (a.k.a. ARHG)
  Cloning method: Restriction Enzyme; 5′ cloning site Unknown (unknown if destroyed)
Terms and licenses: Academic/Nonprofit Terms; Industry Terms: Not Available to Industry
How to cite: TOMM20-mTurquoise-RhoG-QL-deltaCaaX was a gift from Dorus Gadella (Addgene plasmid # 176122 ; http://n2t.net/addgene:176122 ; RRID:Addgene_176122)
