[The description below was written by a language model from this plasmid's Addgene catalogue record and pLannotate feature annotations shown in this document.]
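Description:
TOMM20-mTurquoise-RhoG-QL-deltaCaaX is a mammalian expression plasmid of about 5.7 kb built on the Clontech pEGFP-C1 backbone. It is maintained in E. coli through a high-copy ColE1/pUC-type origin and selected with kanamycin. The NeoR/KanR aminoglycoside phosphotransferase gene is preceded by both a bacterial (bla-type) promoter and the SV40 enhancer/early promoter and is followed by the HSV TK polyadenylation signal, so the same marker can also support G418 selection in mammalian cells. An f1 origin is present as well. The short large T antigen, ble and bGH poly(A) fragments in the annotation appear to be backbone remnants or partial matches rather than functional parts.

The payload is a single fusion reading frame driven by the CMV immediate-early enhancer and promoter and terminated by the SV40 poly(A) signal. Because the plasmid is circular, the annotated order runs across the sequence origin: human TOMM20 first, then the cyan fluorescent protein mTurquoise, then human RHOG. TOMM20 is an outer mitochondrial membrane receptor component and here anchors the fusion at the mitochondrial surface. mTurquoise allows the protein's location to be visualised. The RhoG portion carries the "QL" mutation, recorded as making the GTPase constitutively active, although the exact residue is not given. As the name indicates, it also lacks the C-terminal CaaX motif that normally directs lipid modification and membrane targeting, so localisation is determined by TOMM20 instead.

The associated work concerns the optimisation of location-based biosensors for Cdc42 or Rac activity. This suggests that the construct provides active RhoG at a defined organelle, so that relocation of candidate binding domains or sensors, and their specificity, can be scored by imaging.
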