Features (pLannotate 1.2.2; 15 found; start..end, strand, type, name):
     15..731     +  CDS            mTurquoise: mTurquoise is a basic (constitutively fluorescent) cyan fluorescent protein published in 2010, derived from Aequorea victoria. It has low acid sensitivity.
    747..1307    +  CDS            RHOG: RHOG_HUMAN - Also known as ARHG. Experimental evidence at protein level: Swiss-Prot protein existence level 1. Required for the formation of membrane ruffles during macropinocytosis. Plays a role in cell migration and is required for the formation of cup-like structures during trans-endothelial migration of leukocytes. In case of Salmonella enterica infection, activated by SopB and ARHGEF26/SGEF, which induces cytoskeleton rearrangements and promotes bacterial entry. From Homo sapiens (Human).
   1329..1412    +  CDS            large T antigen (fragment): large T antigen from SV40 (simian virus 40)
   1435..1556    +  polyA_signal   SV40 poly(A) signal: SV40 polyadenylation signal
   1590..2018    -  rep_origin     f1 ori (sequence partly withheld): f1 bacteriophage origin of replication; arrow indicates direction of (+) strand synthesis
   2045..2149    +  promoter       AmpR promoter: bla
   2151..2508    +  promoter       SV40 promoter: SV40 enhancer and early promoter
   2543..3337    +  CDS            NeoR/KanR: aminoglycoside phosphotransferase from Tn5; aph(3')-II (or nptII); confers resistance to neomycin, kanamycin, and G418 (Geneticin®)
   3358..3510    +  CDS            ble (fragment): BLE_KLEPN - Experimental evidence at protein level: Swiss-Prot protein existence level 1. Binding protein with a strong affinity to the bleomycin family of antibiotics. Binds to CL990; an antimitotic-antibiotic compound. From Klebsiella pneumoniae.
   3569..3616    +  polyA_signal   HSV TK poly(A) signal: herpes simplex virus thymidine kinase polyadenylation signal (Cole and Stacy, 1985)
   3707..3723    -  polyA_signal   bGH poly(A) signal (fragment): bovine growth hormone polyadenylation signal
   3945..4533    +  rep_origin     ori: high-copy-number ColE1/pMB1/pBR322/pUC origin of replication
   4708..5011    +  enhancer       CMV enhancer: human cytomegalovirus immediate early enhancer
   5012..5215    +  promoter       CMV promoter: human cytomegalovirus (CMV) immediate early promoter
   5250..5684    +  CDS            TOMM20: TOM20_HUMAN - Also known as KIAA0016. Experimental evidence at protein level: Swiss-Prot protein existence level 1. Central component of the receptor complex responsible for the recognition and translocation of cytosolically synthesized mitochondrial preproteins. Together with TOM22 functions as the transit peptide receptor at the surface of the mitochondrion outer membrane and facilitates the movement of preproteins into the TOM40 translocation pore (By similarity). Required for the translocation across the mitochondrial outer membrane of cytochrome P450 monooxygenases. From Homo sapiens (Hum
>Addgene plasmid #176122 | TOMM20-mTurquoise-RhoG-QL-deltaCaaX | addgene full sequence | sequence record 346298 | Addgene NGS Result
CACCGGTCGCCACCATGGTGAGCAAGGGCGAGGAGCTGTTCACCGGGGTGGTGCCCATCCTGGTCGAGCT
GGACGGCGACGTAAACGGCCACAAGTTCAGCGTGTCCGGCGAGGGCGAGGGCGATGCCACCTACGGCAAG
CTGACCCTGAAGTTCATCTGCACCACCGGCAAGCTGCCCGTGCCCTGGCCCACCCTCGTGACCACCCTGT
CCTGGGGCGTGCAGTGCTTCGCCCGCTACCCCGACCACATGAAGCAGCACGACTTCTTCAAGTCCGCCAT
GCCCGAAGGCTACGTCCAGGAGCGCACCATCTTCTTCAAGGACGACGGCAACTACAAGACCCGCGCCGAG
GTGAAGTTCGAGGGCGACACCCTGGTGAACCGCATCGAGCTGAAGGGCATCGACTTCAAGGAGGACGGCA
ACATCCTGGGGCACAAGCTGGAGTACAACTACATCAGCGACAACGTCTATATCACCGCCGACAAGCAGAA
GAACGGCATCAAGGCCAACTTCAAGATCCGCCACAACATCGAGGACGGCGGCGTGCAGCTCGCCGACCAC
TACCAGCAGAACACCCCCATCGGCGACGGCCCCGTGCTGCTGCCCGACAACCACTACCTGAGCACCCAGT
CCAAGCTGAGCAAAGACCCCAACGAGAAGCGCGATCACATGGTCCTGCTGGAGTTCGTGACCGCCGCCGG
GATCACTCTCGGCATGGACGAGCTGTACAAGTCCGGACTCAGATCTATGCAGAGCATCAAGTGCGTGGTG
GTGGGTGATGGGGCTGTGGGCAAGACGTGCCTGCTCATCTGCTACACAACTAACGCTTTCCCCAAAGAGT
ACATCCCCACCGTGTTCGACAATTACAGCGCGCAGAGCGCAGTTGACGGGCGCACAGTGAACCTGAACCT
GTGGGACACTGCGGGCCTGGAGGAGTATGACCGCCTCCGTACACTCTCCTACCCTCAGACCAACGTTTTC
GTCATCTGTTTCTCCATTGCCAGTCCGCCGTCCTATGAGAACGTGCGGCACAAGTGGCATCCAGAGGTGT
GCCACCACTGCCCTGATGTGCCCATCCTGCTGGTGGGCACCAAGAAGGACCTGAGAGCCCAGCCTGACAC
CCTACGGCGCCTCAAGGAGCAGGGCCAGGCGCCCATCACACCGCAGCAGGGCCAGGCACTGGCCAAGCAG
ATCCACGCTGTGCGCTACCTCGAATGCTCAGCCCTGCAACAGGATGGTGTCAAGGAAGTGTTCGCCGAGG
CTGTCCGGGCTGTGCTCAACCCCACGCCGATCAAGCGTGGGCGGTCCAGCTAAGCGGCCGCGACTCTAGA
TCATAATCAGCCATACCACATTTGTAGAGGTTTTACTTGCTTTAAAAAACCTCCCACACCTCCCCCTGAA
CCTGAAACATAAAATGAATGCAATTGTTGTTGTTAACTTGTTTATTGCAGCTTATAATGGTTACAAATAA
AGCAATAGCATCACAAATTTCACAAATAAAGCATTTTTTTCACTGCATTCTAGTTGTGGTTTGTCCAAAC
TCATCAATGTATCTTAAGGCGTAAATTGTAAGCGTTAATATTTTGTTAAAATTCGCGTTAAATTTTTGTT
AAATCAGCTCATTTTTTAACCAATAGGCCGAAATCGGCAAAATCCCTTATAAATCAAAAGAATAGACCGA
GATAGGGT
[37 nt withheld, positions 1689-1725]
AAAGAACGTGGACTCCAACGTCAAAGG
[49 nt withheld, positions 1753-1801]
T
[91 nt withheld, positions 1803-1893]
G
[124 nt withheld, positions 1895-2018]
CAGGTGGCACTTTTCGGGGAAATGTGCGCGGAACCCCTATTTGTTTATTTTTCTAAATACATTCAAATAT
GTATCCGCTCATGAGACAATAACCCTGATAAATGCTTCAATAATATTGAAAAAGGAAGAGTCCTGAGGCG
GAAAGAACCAGCTGTGGAATGTGTGTCAGTTAGGGTGTGGAAAGTCCCCAGGCTCCCCAGCAGGCAGAAG
TATGCAAAGCATGCATCTCAATTAGTCAGCAACCAGGTGTGGAAAGTCCCCAGGCTCCCCAGCAGGCAGA
AGTATGCAAAGCATGCATCTCAATTAGTCAGCAACCATAGTCCCGCCCCTAACTCCGCCCATCCCGCCCC
TAACTCCGCCCAGTTCCGCCCATTCTCCGCCCCATGGCTGACTAATTTTTTTTATTTATGCAGAGGCCGA
GGCCGCCTCGGCCTCTGAGCTATTCCAGAAGTAGTGAGGAGGCTTTTTTGGAGGCCTAGGCTTTTGCAAA
GATCGATCAAGAGACAGGATGAGGATCGTTTCGCATGATTGAACAAGATGGATTGCACGCAGGTTCTCCG
GCCGCTTGGGTGGAGAGGCTATTCGGCTATGACTGGGCACAACAGACAATCGGCTGCTCTGATGCCGCCG
TGTTCCGGCTGTCAGCGCAGGGGCGCCCGGTTCTTTTTGTCAAGACCGACCTGTCCGGTGCCCTGAATGA
ACTGCAAGACGAGGCAGCGCGGCTATCGTGGCTGGCCACGACGGGCGTTCCTTGCGCAGCTGTGCTCGAC
GTTGTCACTGAAGCGGGAAGGGACTGGCTGCTATTGGGCGAAGTGCCGGGGCAGGATCTCCTGTCATCTC
ACCTTGCTCCTGCCGAGAAAGTATCCATCATGGCTGATGCAATGCGGCGGCTGCATACGCTTGATCCGGC
TACCTGCCCATTCGACCACCAAGCGAAACATCGCATCGAGCGAGCACGTACTCGGATGGAAGCCGGTCTT
GTCGATCAGGATGATCTGGACGAAGAGCATCAGGGGCTCGCGCCAGCCGAACTGTTCGCCAGGCTCAAGG
CGAGCATGCCCGACGGCGAGGATCTCGTCGTGACCCATGGCGATGCCTGCTTGCCGAATATCATGGTGGA
AAATGGCCGCTTTTCTGGATTCATCGACTGTGGCCGGCTGGGTGTGGCGGACCGCTATCAGGACATAGCG
TTGGCTACCCGTGATATTGCTGAAGAGCTTGGCGGCGAATGGGCTGACCGCTTCCTCGTGCTTTACGGTA
TCGCCGCTCCCGATTCGCAGCGCATCGCCTTCTATCGCCTTCTTGACGAGTTCTTCTGAGCGGGACTCTG
GGGTTCGAAATGACCGACCAAGCGACGCCCAACCTGCCATCACGAGATTTCGATTCCACCGCCGCCTTCT
ATGAAAGGTTGGGCTTCGGAATCGTTTTCCGGGACGCCGGCTGGATGATCCTCCAGCGCGGGGATCTCAT
GCTGGAGTTCTTCGCCCACCCTAGGGGGAGGCTAACTGAAACACGGAAGGAGACAATACCGGAAGGAACC
CGCGCTATGACGGCAATAAAAAGACAGAATAAAACGCACGGTGTTGGGTCGTTTGTTCATAAACGCGGGG
TTCGGTCCCAGGGCTGGCACTCTGTCGATACCCCACCGAGACCCCATTGGGGCCAATACGCCCGCGTTTC
TTCCTTTTCCCCACCCCACCCCCCAAGTTCGGGTGAAGGCCCAGGGCTCGCAGCCAACGTCGGGGCGGCA
GGCCCTGCCATAGCCTCAGGTTACTCATATATACTTTAGATTGATTTAAAACTTCATTTTTAATTTAAAA
GGATCTAGGTGAAGATCCTTTTTGATAATCTCATGACCAAAATCCCTTAACGTGAGTTTTCGTTCCACTG
AGCGTCAGACCCCGTAGAAAAGATCAAAGGATCTTCTTGAGATCCTTTTTTTCTGCGCGTAATCTGCTGC
TTGCAAACAAAAAAACCACCGCTACCAGCGGTGGTTTGTTTGCCGGATCAAGAGCTACCAACTCTTTTTC
CGAAGGTAACTGGCTTCAGCAGAGCGCAGATACCAAATACTGTTCTTCTAGTGTAGCCGTAGTTAGGCCA
CCACTTCAAGAACTCTGTAGCACCGCCTACATACCTCGCTCTGCTAATCCTGTTACCAGTGGCTGCTGCC
AGTGGCGATAAGTCGTGTCTTACCGGGTTGGACTCAAGACGATAGTTACCGGATAAGGCGCAGCGGTCGG
GCTGAACGGGGGGTTCGTGCACACAGCCCAGCTTGGAGCGAACGACCTACACCGAACTGAGATACCTACA
GCGTGAGCTATGAGAAAGCGCCACGCTTCCCGAAGGGAGAAAGGCGGACAGGTATCCGGTAAGCGGCAGG
GTCGGAACAGGAGAGCGCACGAGGGAGCTTCCAGGGGGAAACGCCTGGTATCTTTATAGTCCTGTCGGGT
TTCGCCACCTCTGACTTGAGCGTCGATTTTTGTGATGCTCGTCAGGGGGGCGGAGCCTATGGAAAAACGC
CAGCAACGCGGCCTTTTTACGGTTCCTGGCCTTTTGCTGGCCTTTTGCTCACATGTTCTTTCCTGCGTTA
TCCCCTGATTCTGTGGATAACCGTATTACCGCCATGCATTAGTTATTAATAGTAATCAATTACGGGGTCA
TTAGTTCATAGCCCATATATGGAGTTCCGCGTTACATAACTTACGGTAAATGGCCCGCCTGGCTGACCGC
CCAACGACCCCCGCCCATTGACGTCAATAATGACGTATGTTCCCATAGTAACGCCAATAGGGACTTTCCA
TTGACGTCAATGGGTGGAGTATTTACGGTAAACTGCCCACTTGGCAGTACATCAAGTGTATCATATGCCA
AGTACGCCCCCTATTGACGTCAATGACGGTAAATGGCCCGCCTGGCATTATGCCCAGTACATGACCTTAT
GGGACTTTCCTACTTGGCAGTACATCTACGTATTAGTCATCGCTATTACCATGGTGATGCGGTTTTGGCA
GTACATCAATGGGCGTGGATAGCGGTTTGACTCACGGGGATTTCCAAGTCTCCACCCCATTGACGTCAAT
GGGAGTTTGTTTTGGCACCAAAATCAACGGGACTTTCCAAAATGTCGTAACAACTCCGCCCCATTGACGC
AAATGGGCGGTAGGCGTGTACGGTGGGAGGTCTATATAAGCAGAGCTGGTTTAGTGAACCGTCAGATCCG
CTAGCGCCACCATGGTGGGTCGGAACAGCGCCATCGCCGCCGGTGTATGCGGGGCCCTTTTCATTGGGTA
CTGCATCTACTTCGACCGCAAAAGACGAAGTGACCCCAACTTCAAGAACAGGCTTCGAGAACGAAGAAAG
AAACAGAAGCTTGCCAAGGAGAGAGCTGGGCTTTCCAAGTTACCTGACCTTAAAGATGCTGAAGCTGTTC
AGAAGTTCTTCCTTGAAGAAATACAGCTTGGTGAAGAGTTACTAGCTCAAGGTGAATATGAGAAGGGCGT
AGACCATCTGACAAATGCAATTGCTGTGTGTGGACAGCCACAGCAGTTACTGCAGGTCTTACAGCAAACT
CTTCCACCACCAGTGTTCCAGATGCTTCTGACTAAGCTCCCAACAATTAGTCAGAGAATTGTAAGTGCTC
AGAGCTTGGCTGAAGATGATGTGGAAGGCGGTAGCGGGGATC
